Addgene plasmid #75083: pMSCV-hygro-PAX9
Purpose: [Edit] retroviral vector holding human PAX9 cDNA
Depositing lab: David Mu. Depositing organization: Cold Spring Harbor Laboratory. Publication: Oncogenic cooperation and coamplification of developmental transcription factor genes in lung cancer. Kendall J, Liu Q, Bakleh A, Krasnitz A, Nguyen KC, Lakshmi B, Gerald WL, Powers S, Mu D. Proc Natl Acad Sci U S A. 2007 Oct 16;104(42):16663-8. Epub 2007 Oct 9. 10.1073/pnas.0708286104 PubMed 17925434.
Backbone
  Vector backbone: pMSCV-hygro
  Vector type: Mammalian Expression, Retroviral
  Selectable markers: Hygromycin
Growth in bacteria
  Bacterial resistance: Ampicillin, 100 μg/mL
  Growth temperature: 37°C
  Growth strain: NEB Stable
  Copy number: Unknown
Gene/Insert
  Gene/Insert name: PAX9
  Species: H. sapiens (human)
  Mutation: full length, wild type, without native 3' UTR
  Entrez Gene: PAX9 (a.k.a. STHAG3)
  Tag / fusion protein: none
  Cloning method: Restriction Enzyme; 5′ cloning site Xho I (not destroyed); 3′ cloning site Xho I (not destroyed)
  Sequencing primers: 5′ CCCTTGAACCTCCTCGTTCGACC; 3′ GAGACGTGCTACTTCCATTTGTC
Terms and licenses: Academic/Nonprofit Terms; Industry Terms: Not Available to Industry
How to cite: pMSCV-hygro-PAX9 was a gift from David Mu (Addgene plasmid # 75083 ; http://n2t.net/addgene:75083 ; RRID:Addgene_75083)
