[The description below was written by a language model from this plasmid's Addgene catalogue record and pLannotate feature annotations shown in this document.]
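Description:
pMSCV-hygro-PAX9 is a gammaretroviral expression vector built on the pMSCV-hygro backbone, carrying the full-length, wild-type human PAX9 cDNA without its native 3' UTR and without any tag. PAX9 encodes a paired-box developmental transcription factor. The annotated 8,013 nt sequence shows the standard murine stem cell virus layout: a 5' LTR spanning the plasmid origin, the MESV Ψ packaging signal followed by a truncated gag segment lacking its start codon (an extended packaging region that improves RNA encapsidation without making Gag protein), the PAX9 coding sequence, and then an internal mouse PGK promoter driving the hygromycin resistance gene, all closed by the 3' LTR. No dedicated promoter sits upstream of PAX9, so its transcription comes from the 5' LTR, while the PGK-HygR cassette provides independent selection of transduced mammalian cells. The insert was cloned into a single XhoI site that is retained at both ends.

In bacteria the plasmid is maintained through a high-copy ColE1/pUC-type origin and an ampicillin resistance gene with its own promoter. The remaining annotations outside the LTRs (fragments of lacI, lacZα, rop, bom, TcR and env, plus lac promoter/operator elements, and a short yokD-like match after HygR) appear to be non-functional backbone remnants or homology hits rather than working parts. Because the vector lacks functional gag, pol and env genes, these must be supplied in trans by a packaging system to produce replication-defective virus. The construct serves for stable, hygromycin-selectable PAX9 overexpression in mammalian cells, and its associated publication concerns oncogenic cooperation and coamplification of developmental transcription factor genes in lung cancer.
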