Features (pLannotate 1.2.2; 20 found; start..end, strand, type, name):
    579..920     +  misc_feature   MESV Ψ: packaging signal of murine embryonic stem cell virus
    987..1404    +  CDS            gag (truncated) (fragment): truncated Moloney murine leukemia virus (MMLV) gag gene lacking the start codon
   1426..2448    +  CDS            PAX9: PAX9_HUMAN - Experimental evidence at protein level: Swiss-Prot protein existence level 1. Transcription factor required for normal development of thymus, parathyroid glands, ultimobranchial bodies, teeth, skeletal elements of skull and larynx as well as distal limbs. From Homo sapiens (Human).
   2474..2973    +  promoter       PGK promoter: mouse phosphoglycerate kinase 1 promoter
   2991..4017    +  CDS            HygR (fragment): aminoglycoside phosphotransferase from E. coli; aph(4)-Ia; confers resistance to hygromycin
   4035..4313    +  CDS            yokD (fragment): YOKD_BACSU - Experimental evidence at protein level: Swiss-Prot protein existence level 1. May contribute to antibiotic resistance. From Bacillus subtilis (strain 168).
   4375..4889    +  LTR            3' LTR: 3' long terminal repeat from murine embryonic stem cell virus
   5082..5098    -  protein_bind   lac operator: The lac repressor binds to the lac operator to inhibit transcription in E. coli. This inhibition can be relieved by adding lactose or isopropyl-β-D-thiogalactopyranoside (IPTG). lac repressor encoded by lacI
   5106..5136    -  promoter       lac promoter: promoter for the E. coli lac operon
   5151..5172    -  protein_bind   CAP binding site: CAP binding activates transcription in the presence of cAMP. E. coli catabolite activator protein
   5185..5277    -  CDS            lacI (fragment): lac repressor; lacI; The lac repressor binds to the lac operator to inhibit transcription in E. coli. This inhibition can be relieved by adding lactose or isopropyl-β-D-thiogalactopyranoside (IPTG).
   5460..6048    -  rep_origin     ori: high-copy-number ColE1/pMB1/pBR322/pUC origin of replication
   6219..7079    -  CDS            AmpR: β-lactamase; bla; confers resistance to ampicillin, carbenicillin, and related antibiotics
   7080..7184    -  promoter       AmpR promoter: bla
   7279..7314    +  CDS            rop (fragment): Rop protein, which maintains plasmids at low copy number; rop
   7416..7515    +  misc_feature   bom (fragment): basis of mobility region from pBR322
   7521..7670    -  CDS            lacZα (fragment): LacZα fragment of β-galactosidase; lacZ fragment
   7670..7871    -  CDS            TcR (fragment): tetracycline efflux protein; tet; confers resistance to tetracycline
   7872..7970    +  CDS            env (fragment): murine leukemia virus gPr80 envelope polyprotein precursor; env; proteolytically cleaved into gp70SU and p15TM subunits
   8012..515     +  LTR            5' LTR (across the origin): 5' long terminal repeat from murine embryonic stem cell virus
>Addgene plasmid #75083 | pMSCV-hygro-PAX9 | addgene full sequence | sequence record 146321 | Addgene assembled sequence
TGAAAGACCCCACCTGTAGGTTTGGCAAGCTAGCTTAAGTAACGCCATTTTGCAAGGCATGGAAAATACA
TAACTGAGAATAGAGAAGTTCAGATCAAGGTTAGGAACAGAGAGACAGCAGAATATGGGCCAAACAGGAT
ATCTGTGGTAAGCAGTTCCTGCCCCGGCTCAGGGCCAAGAACAGATGGTCCCCAGATGCGGTCCCGCCCT
CAGCAGTTTCTAGAGAACCATCAGATGTTTCCAGGGTGCCCCAAGGACCTGAAATGACCCTGTGCCTTAT
TTGAACTAACCAATCAGTTCGCTTCTCGCTTCTGTTCGCGCGCTTCTGCTCCCCGAGCTCAATAAAAGAG
CCCACAACCCCTCACTCGGCGCGCCAGTCCTCCGATAGACTGCGTCGCCCGGGTACCCGTATTCCCAATA
AAGCCTCTTGCTGTTTGCATCCGAATCGTGGACTCGCTGATCCTTGGGAGGGTCTCCTCAGATTGATTGA
CTGCCCACCTCGGGGGTCTTTCATTTGGAGGTTCCACCGAGATTTGGAGACCCCTGCCCAGGGACCACCG
ACCCCCCCGCCGGGAGGTAAGCTGGCCAGCGGTCGTTTCGTGTCTGTCTCTGTCTTTGTGCGTGTTTGTG
CCGGCATCTAATGTTTGCGCCTGCGTCTGTACTAGTTAGCTAACTAGCTCTGTATCTGGCGGACCCGTGG
TGGAACTGACGAGTTCTGAACACCCGGCCGCAACCCTGGGAGACGTCCCAGGGACTTTGGGGGCCGTTTT
TGTGGCCCGACCTGAGGAAGGGAGTCGATGTGGAATCCGACCCCGTCAGGATATGTGGTTCTGGTAGGAG
ACGAGAACCTAAAACAGTTCCCGCCTCCGTCTGAATTTTTGCTTTCGGTTTGGAACCGAAGCCGCGCGTC
TTGTCTGCTGCAGCGCTGCAGCATCGTTCTGTGTTGTCTCTGTCTGACTGTGTTTCTGTATTTGTCTGAA
AATTAGGGCCAGACTGTTACCACTCCCTTAAGTTTGACCTTAGGTCACTGGAAAGATGTCGAGCGGATCG
CTCACAACCAGTCGGTAGATGTCAAGAAGAGACGTTGGGTTACCTTCTGCTCTGCAGAATGGCCAACCTT
TAACGTCGGATGGCCGCGAGACGGCACCTTTAACCGAGACCTCATCACCCAGGTTAAGATCAAGGTCTTT
TCACCTGGCCCGCATGGACACCCAGACCAGGTCCCCTACATCGTGACCTGGGAAGCCTTGGCTTTTGACC
CCCCTCCCTGGGTCAAGCCCTTTGTACACCCTAAGCCTCCGCCTCCTCTTCCTCCATCCGCCCCGTCTCT
CCCCCTTGAACCTCCTCGTTCGACCCCGCCTCGTATCCTCCCTTTATCCAGCCCTCACTCCTTCTCTAGG
CGCCGGAATTAGATCTCTCGAGACCATGGAGCCAGCCTTCGGGGAGGTGAACCAGCTGGGAGGAGTGTTC
GTGAACGGGAGGCCGCTGCCCAACGCCATCCGGCTTCGCATCGTGGAACTGGCCCAACTGGGCATCCGAC
CGTGTGACATCAGCCGCCAGCTACGGGTCTCGCACGGCTGCGTCAGCAAGATCCTGGCGCGATACAACGA
GACGGGCTCGATCTTGCCAGGAGCCATCGGGGGCAGCAAGCCCCGGGTCACTACCCCCACCGTGGTGAAA
CACATCCGGACCTACAAGCAGAGAGACCCCGGCATCTTCGCCTGGGAGATCCGGGACCGCCTGCTGGCGG
ACGGCGTGTGCGACAAGTACAATGTGCCCTCCGTGAGCTCCATCAGCCGCATTCTGCGCAACAAGATCGG
CAACTTGGCCCAGCAGGGTCATTACGACTCATACAAGCAGCACCAGCCGACGCCGCAGCCAGCGCTGCCC
TACAACCACATCTACTCGTACCCCAGCCCTATCACGGCGGCGGCCGCCAAGGTGCCCACGCCACCCGGGG
TGCCTGCCATCCCCGGTTCGGTGGCCATGCCGCGCACCTGGCCCTCCTCGCACTCCGTCACCGACATCCT
GGGCATCCGCTCCATCACCGACCAAGTGAGCGACAGCTCCCCCTACCACAGCCCCAAGGTGGAGGAGTGG
AGCAGCCTGGGCCGCAACAACTTCCCCGCCGCCGCCCCGCATGCGGTGAACGGGTTGGAGAAGGGAGCCC
TGGAGCAGGAAGCCAAGTACGGTCAGGCACCAAATGGTCTCCCAGCTGTGGGCAGTTTTGTGTCAGCATC
CAGCATGGCTCCTTACCCTACCCCAGCCCAAGTGTCGCCTTACATGACCTACAGTGCTGCTCCTTCTGGT
TATGTTGCTGGACATGGGTGGCAACATGCTGGGGGCACCTCATTGTCTCCCCACAACTGTGACATTCCGG
CATCGCTGGCGTTCAAGGGAATGCAGGCAGCCAGAGAAGGTAGTCATTCTGTCACGGCTTCCGCGCTCTG
ACTCGAGGTTAACGAATTCTACCGGGTAGGGGAGGCGCTTTTCCCAAGGCAGTCTGGAGCATGCGCTTTA
GCAGCCCCGCTGGGCACTTGGCGCTACACAAGTGGCCTCTGGCCTCGCACACATTCCACATCCACCGGTA
GGCGCCAACCGGCTCCGTTCTTTGGTGGCCCCTTCGCGCCACCTTCTACTCCTCCCCTAGTCAGGAAGTT
CCCCCCCGCCCCGCAGCTCGCGTCGTGCAGGACGTGACAAATGGAAGTAGCACGTCTCACTAGTCTCGTG
CAGATGGACAGCACCGCTGAGCAATGGAAGCGGGTAGGCCTTTGGGGCAGCGGCCAATAGCAGCTTTGCT
CCTTCGCTTTCTGGGCTCAGAGGCTGGGAAGGGGTGGGTCCGGGGGCGGGCTCAGGGGCGGGCTCAGGGG
CGGGGCGGGCGCCCGAAGGTCCTCCGGAGGCCCGGCATTCTGCACGCTTCAAAAGCGCACGTCTGCCGCG
CTGTTCTCCTCTTCCTCATCTCCGGGCCTTTCGACCTGCATCCCGCCACCATGAAAAAGCCTGAACTCAC
CGCGACGTCTGTCGAGAAGTTTCTGATCGAAAAGTTCGACAGCGTCTCCGACCTGATGCAGCTCTCGGAG
GGCGAAGAATCTCGTGCTTTCAGCTTCGATGTAGGAGGGCGTGGATATGTCCTGCGGGTAAATAGCTGCG
CCGATGGTTTCTACAAAGATCGTTATGTTTATCGGCACTTTGCATCGGCCGCGCTCCCGATTCCGGAAGT
GCTTGACATTGGGGAATTCAGCGAGAGCCTGACCTATTGCATCTCCCGCCGTGCACAGGGTGTCACGTTG
CAAGACCTGCCTGAAACCGAACTGCCCGCTGTTCTGCAGCCGGTCGCGGAGGCCATGGATGCGATCGCTG
CGGCCGATCTTAGCCAGACGAGCGGGTTCGGCCCATTCGGACCGCAAGGAATCGGTCAATACACTACATG
GCGTGATTTCATATGCGCGATTGCTGATCCCCATGTGTATCACTGGCAAACTGTGATGGACGACACCGTC
AGTGCGTCCGTCGCGCAGGCTCTCGATGAGCTGATGCTTTGGGCCGAGGACTGCCCCGAAGTCCGGCACC
TCGTGCACGCGGATTTCGGCTCCAACAATGTCCTGACGGACAATGGCCGCATAACAGCGGTCATTGACTG
GAGCGAGGCGATGTTCGGGGATTCCCAATACGAGGTCGCCAACATCTTCTTCTGGAGGCCGTGGTTGGCT
TGTATGGAGCAGCAGACGCGCTACTTCGAGCGGAGGCATCCGGAGCTTGCAGGATCGCCGCGGCTCCGGG
GCGTATATGCTCCGCATTGGTCTTGACCAACTCTATCAGAGCTTGGTTGACGGCAATTTCGATGATGCAG
CTTGGGCGCAGGGTCGATGCGACGCAATCGTCCGATCCGGAGCCGGGACTGTCGGGCGTACACAAATCGC
CCGCAGAAGCGCGGCCGTCTGGACCGATGGCTGTGTAGAAGTACTCGCCGATAGTGGAAACCGACGCCCC
AGCACTCGTCCGAGGGCAAAGGAATAGAGTAGATGCCGACCGAACAAGAGCTGATTTCGAGAACGCCTCA
GCCAGCAACTCGCGCGAGCCTAGCAAGGCAAATGCGAGAGAACGGCCTTACGCTTGGTGGCACAGTTCTC
GTCCACAGTTCGCTAAGCTCGCTCGGCTGGGTCGCGGGAGGGCCGGTCGCAGTGATTCAGGCCCTTCTGG
ATTGTGTTGGTCCCCAGGGCACGATTGTCATGCCCACGCACTCGGGTGATCTGACTGATCCCGCAGATTG
GAGATCGCCGCCCGTGCCTGCCGATTGGGTGCAGATCCGTCGACCTGCAGCCAAGCTTATCGATAAAATA
AAAGATTTTATTTAGTCTCCAGAAAAAGGGGGGAATGAAAGACCCCACCTGTAGGTTTGGCAAGCTAGCT
TAAGTAACGCCATTTTGCAAGGCATGGAAAATACATAACTGAGAATAGAGAAGTTCAGATCAAGGTTAGG
AACAGAGAGACAGCAGAATATGGGCCAAACAGGATATCTGTGGTAAGCAGTTCCTGCCCCGGCTCAGGGC
CAAGAACAGATGGTCCCCAGATGCGGTCCCGCCCTCAGCAGTTTCTAGAGAACCATCAGATGTTTCCAGG
GTGCCCCAAGGACCTGAAATGACCCTGTGCCTTATTTGAACTAACCAATCAGTTCGCTTCTCGCTTCTGT
TCGCGCGCTTCTGCTCCCCGAGCTCAATAAAAGAGCCCACAACCCCTCACTCGGCGCGCCAGTCCTCCGA
TAGACTGCGTCGCCCGGGTACCCGTGTATCCAATAAACCCTCTTGCAGTTGCATCCGACTTGTGGTCTCG
CTGTTCCTTGGGAGGGTCTCCTCTGAGTGATTGACTACCCGTCAGCGGGGGTCTTTCATGGGTAACAGTT
TCTTGAAGTTGGAGAACAACATTCTGAGGGTAGGAGTCGAATATTAAGTAATCCTGACTCAATTAGCCAC
TGTTTTGAATCCACATACTCCAATACTCCTGAAATAGTTCATTATGGACAGCGCAGAAGAGCTGGGGAGA
ATTAATTCGTAATCATGGTCATAGCTGTTTCCTGTGTGAAATTGTTATCCGCTCACAATTCCACACAACA
TACGAGCCGGAAGCATAAAGTGTAAAGCCTGGGGTGCCTAATGAGTGAGCTAACTCACATTAATTGCGTT
GCGCTCACTGCCCGCTTTCCAGTCGGGAAACCTGTCGTGCCAGCTGCATTAATGAATCGGCCAACGCGCG
GGGAGAGGCGGTTTGCGTATTGGGCGCTCTTCCGCTTCCTCGCTCACTGACTCGCTGCGCTCGGTCGTTC
GGCTGCGGCGAGCGGTATCAGCTCACTCAAAGGCGGTAATACGGTTATCCACAGAATCAGGGGATAACGC
AGGAAAGAACATGTGAGCAAAAGGCCAGCAAAAGGCCAGGAACCGTAAAAAGGCCGCGTTGCTGGCGTTT
TTCCATAGGCTCCGCCCCCCTGACGAGCATCACAAAAATCGACGCTCAAGTCAGAGGTGGCGAAACCCGA
CAGGACTATAAAGATACCAGGCGTTTCCCCCTGGAAGCTCCCTCGTGCGCTCTCCTGTTCCGACCCTGCC
GCTTACCGGATACCTGTCCGCCTTTCTCCCTTCGGGAAGCGTGGCGCTTTCTCATAGCTCACGCTGTAGG
TATCTCAGTTCGGTGTAGGTCGTTCGCTCCAAGCTGGGCTGTGTGCACGAACCCCCCGTTCAGCCCGACC
GCTGCGCCTTATCCGGTAACTATCGTCTTGAGTCCAACCCGGTAAGACACGACTTATCGCCACTGGCAGC
AGCCACTGGTAACAGGATTAGCAGAGCGAGGTATGTAGGCGGTGCTACAGAGTTCTTGAAGTGGTGGCCT
AACTACGGCTACACTAGAAGGACAGTATTTGGTATCTGCGCTCTGCTGAAGCCAGTTACCTTCGGAAAAA
GAGTTGGTAGCTCTTGATCCGGCAAACAAACCACCGCTGGTAGCGGTGGTTTTTTTGTTTGCAAGCAGCA
GATTACGCGCAGAAAAAAAGGATCTCAAGAAGATCCTTTGATCTTTTCTACGGGGTCTGACGCTCAGTGG
AACGAAAACTCACGTTAAGGGATTTTGGTCATGAGATTATCAAAAAGGATCTTCACCTAGATCCTTTTAA
ATTAAAAATGAAGTTTTAAATCAATCTAAAGTATATATGAGTAAACTTGGTCTGACAGTTACCAATGCTT
AATCAGTGAGGCACCTATCTCAGCGATCTGTCTATTTCGTTCATCCATAGTTGCCTGACTCCCCGTCGTG
TAGATAACTACGATACGGGAGGGCTTACCATCTGGCCCCAGTGCTGCAATGATACCGCGAGACCCACGCT
CACCGGCTCCAGATTTATCAGCAATAAACCAGCCAGCCGGAAGGGCCGAGCGCAGAAGTGGTCCTGCAAC
TTTATCCGCCTCCATCCAGTCTATTAATTGTTGCCGGGAAGCTAGAGTAAGTAGTTCGCCAGTTAATAGT
TTGCGCAACGTTGTTGCCATTGCTACAGGCATCGTGGTGTCACGCTCGTCGTTTGGTATGGCTTCATTCA
GCTCCGGTTCCCAACGATCAAGGCGAGTTACATGATCCCCCATGTTGTGCAAAAAAGCGGTTAGCTCCTT
CGGTCCTCCGATCGTTGTCAGAAGTAAGTTGGCCGCAGTGTTATCACTCATGGTTATGGCAGCACTGCAT
AATTCTCTTACTGTCATGCCATCCGTAAGATGCTTTTCTGTGACTGGTGAGTACTCAACCAAGTCATTCT
GAGAATAGTGTATGCGGCGACCGAGTTGCTCTTGCCCGGCGTCAATACGGGATAATACCGCGCCACATAG
CAGAACTTTAAAAGTGCTCATCATTGGAAAACGTTCTTCGGGGCGAAAACTCTCAAGGATCTTACCGCTG
TTGAGATCCAGTTCGATGTAACCCACTCGTGCACCCAACTGATCTTCAGCATCTTTTACTTTCACCAGCG
TTTCTGGGTGAGCAAAAACAGGAAGGCAAAATGCCGCAAAAAAGGGAATAAGGGCGACACGGAAATGTTG
AATACTCATACTCTTCCTTTTTCAATATTATTGAAGCATTTATCAGGGTTATTGTCTCATGAGCGGATAC
ATATTTGAATGTATTTAGAAAAATAAACAAATAGGGGTTCCGCGCACATTTCCCCGAAAAGTGCCACCTG
ACGTCTAAGAAACCATTATTATCATGACATTAACCTATAAAAATAGGCGTATCACGAGGCCCTTTCGTCT
CGCGCGTTTCGGTGATGACGGTGAAAACCTCTGACACATGCAGCTCCCGGAGACGGTCACAGCTTGTCTG
TAAGCGGATGCCGGGAGCAGACAAGCCCGTCAGGGCGCGTCAGCGGGTGTTGGCGGGTGTCGGGGCTGGC
TTAACTATGCGGCATCAGAGCAGATTGTACTGAGAGTGCACCATATGCGGTGTGAAATACCGCACAGATG
CGTAAGGAGAAAATACCGCATCAGGCGCCATTCGCCATTCAGGCTGCGCAACTGTTGGGAAGGGCGATCG
GTGCGGGCCTCTTCGCTATTACGCCAGCTGGCGAAAGGGGGATGTGCTGCAAGGCGATTAAGTTGGGTAA
CGCCAGGGTTTTCCCAGTCACGACGTTGTAAAACGACGGCGCAAGGAATGGTGCATGCAAGGAGATGGCG
CCCAACAGTCCCCCGGCCACGGGGCCTGCCACCATACCCACGCCGAAACAAGCGCTCATGAGCCCGAAGT
GGCGAGCCCGATCTTCCCCATCGGTGATGTCGGCGATATAGGCGCCAGCAACCGCACCTGTGGCGCCGGT
GATGCCGGCCACGATGCGTCCGGCGTAGAGGCGATTAGTCCAATTTGTTAAAGACAGGATATCAGTGGTC
CAGGCTCTAGTTTTGACTCAACAATATCACCAGCTGAAGCCTATAGAGTACGAGCCATAGATAAAATAAA
AGATTTTATTTAGTCTCCAGAAAAAGGGGGGAA
