>Addgene plasmid #75083 | pMSCV-hygro-PAX9 | depositor partial sequence | sequence record 141983 | PAX9 cDNA in the plasmid
ATGGAGCCAGCCTTCGGGGAGGTGAACCAGCTGGGAGGAGTGTTCGTGAACGGGAGGCCGCTGCCCAACG
CCATCCGGCTTCGCATCGTGGAACTGGCCCAACTGGGCATCCGACCGTGTGACATCAGCCGCCAGCTACG
GGTCTCGCACGGCTGCGTCAGCAAGATCCTGGCGCGATACAACGAGACGGGCTCGATCTTGCCAGGAGCC
ATCGGGGGCAGCAAGCCCCGGGTCACTACCCCCACCGTGGTGAAACACATCCGGACCTACAAGCAGAGAG
ACCCCGGCATCTTCGCCTGGGAGATCCGGGACCGCCTGCTGGCGGACGGCGTGTGCGACAAGTACAATGT
GCCCTCCGTGAGCTCCATCAGCCGCATTCTGCGCAACAAGATCGGCAACTTGGCCCAGCAGGGTCATTAC
GACTCATACAAGCAGCACCAGCCGACGCCGCAGCCAGCGCTGCCCTACAACCACATCTACTCGTACCCCA
GCCCTATCACGGCGGCGGCCGCCAAGGTGCCCACGCCACCCGGGGTGCCTGCCATCCCCGGTTCGGTGGC
CATGCCGCGCACCTGGCCCTCCTCGCACTCCGTCACCGACATCCTGGGCATCCGCTCCATCACCGACCAA
GTGAGCGACAGCTCCCCCTACCACAGCCCCAAGGTGGAGGAGTGGAGCAGCCTGGGCCGCAACAACTTCC
CCGCCGCCGCCCCGCACGCGGTGAACGGGTTGGAGAAGGGAGCCCTGGAGCAGGAAGCCAAGTACGGTCA
GGCACCAAATGGTCTCCCAGCTGTGGGCAGTTTTGTGTCAGCATCCAGCATGGCTCCTTACCCTACCCCA
GCCCAAGTGTCGCCTTACATGACCTACAGTGCTGCTCCTTCTGGTTATGTTGCTGGACATGGGTGGCAAC
ATGCTGGGGGCACCTCATTGTCTCCCCACAACTGTGACATTCCGGCATCGCTGGCGTTCAAGGGAATGCA
GGCAGCCAGAGAAGGTAGTCATTCTGTCACGGCTTCCGCGCTCTGA
