>Addgene plasmid #75083 | pMSCV-hygro-PAX9 | addgene partial sequence | sequence record 146092 | pLXSN5 5'-CCCTTGAACCTCCTCGTTCGACC-3'
CCCTCACTCCTTCTCTAGGCGCCGGANTTAGATCTCTCGAGACCATGGAGCCAGCCTTCGGGGAGGTGAA
CCAGCTGGGAGGAGTGTTCGTGAACGGGAGGCCGCTGCCCAACGCCATCCGGCTTCGCATCGTGGAACTG
GCCCAACTGGGCATCCGACCGTGTGACATCAGCCGCCAGCTACGGGTCTCGCACGGCTGCGTCAGCAAGA
TCCTGGCGCGATACAACGAGACGGGCTCGATCTTGCCAGGAGCCATCGGGGGCAGCAAGCCCCGGGTCAC
TACCCCCACCGTGGTGAAACACATCCGGACCTACAAGCAGAGAGACCCCGGCATCTTCGCCTGGGAGATC
CGGGACCGCCTGCTGGCGGACGGCGTGTGCGACAAGTACAATGTGCCCTCCGTGAGCTCCATCAGCCGCA
TTCTGCGCAACAAGATCGGCAACTTGGCCCAGCAGGGTCATTACGACTCATACAAGCAGCACCAGCCGAC
GCCGCAGCCAGCGCTGCCCTACAACCACATCTACTCGTACCCCAGCCCTATCACGGCGGCGGCCGCCAAG
GTGCCCACGCCACCCGGGGTGCCTGCCATCCCCGGTTCGGTGGCCATGCCGCGCACCTGGCCCTCCTCGC
ACTCCGTCACCGACATCCTGGGCATCCGCTCCATCACCGACCAAGTGAGCGACAGCTCCCCCTACCACAG
CCCCAAGGTGGAGGAGTGGAGCAGCCTGGGCCGCAACAACTTCCCCGCCGCCGCCCCGCATGCGGTGAAC
GGGTTGGAGAAGGGAGCCCTGGAGCAGGAAGCCAAGTACGGTCAGGCACCAAATGGTCTCCCAGCTGTGG
GCAGTTTTGTGTCAGCATCCAGCATGGCTCCTTACCCTACCCCAGCCCAAGTGTCGCCTTACATGACCTA
CAGTGCTGCTCCTTCTGGTTATGTTGCTGGACATGGGTGGCA
