>Addgene plasmid #75083 | pMSCV-hygro-PAX9 | addgene partial sequence | sequence record 146093 | mPGK-F 5'-cattctgcacgcttcaaaag-3'
CTCATCTCCGGGCCTTTCGACCTGCATCCCGCCACCATGAAAAAGCCTGAACTCACCGCGACGTCTGTCG
AGAAGTTTCTGATCGAAAAGTTCGACAGCGTCTCCGACCTGATGCAGCTCTCGGAGGGCGAAGAATCTCG
TGCTTTCAGCTTCGATGTAGGAGGGCGTGGATATGTCCTGCGGGTAAATAGCTGCGCCGATGGTTTCTAC
AAAGATCGTTATGTTTATCGGCACTTTGCATCGGCCGCGCTCCCGATTCCGGAAGTGCTTGACATTGGGG
AATTCAGCGAGAGCCTGACCTATTGCATCTCCCGCCGTGCACAGGGTGTCACGTTGCAAGACCTGCCTGA
AACCGAACTGCCCGCTGTTCTGCAGCCGGTCGCGGAGGCCATGGATGCGATCGCTGCGGCCGATCTTAGC
CAGACGAGCGGGTTCGGCCCATTCGGACCGCAAGGAATCGGTCAATACACTACATGGCGTGATTTCATAT
GCGCGATTGCTGATCCCCATGTGTATCACTGGCAAACTGTGATGGACGACACCGTCAGTGCGTCCGTCGC
GCAGGCTCTCGATGAGCTGATGCTTTGGGCCGAGGACTGCCCCGAAGTCCGGCACCTCGTGCACGCGGAT
TTCGGCTCCAACAATGTCCTGACGGACAATGGCCGCATAACAGCGGTCATTGACTGGAGCGAGGCGATGT
TCGGGGATTCCCAATACGAGGTCGCCAACATCTTCTTCTGGAGGCCGTGGTTGGCTTGTATGGAGCAGCA
GACGCGCTACTTCGAGCGGAGGCATCCGGAGCTTGCAGGATCGCCGCGGCTCCGGG
