>Addgene plasmid #75083 | pMSCV-hygro-PAX9 | addgene partial sequence | sequence record 146318 | MSCV-rev 5'-CAGCGGGGCTGCTAAAGCGCATGC-3'
CCCTACCCGGTAGAATTCGTTAACCTCGAGTCAGAGCGCGGAAGCCGTGACAGAATGACTACCTTCTCTG
GCTGCCTGCATTCCCTTGAACGCCAGCGATGCCGGAATGTCACAGTTGTGGGGAGACAATGAGGTGCCCC
CAGCATGTTGCCACCCATGTCCAGCAACATAACCAGAAGGAGCAGCACTGTAGGTCATGTAAGGCGACAC
TTGGGCTGGGGTAGGGTAAGGAGCCATGCTGGATGCTGACACAAAACTGCCCACAGCTGGGAGACCATTT
GGTGCCTGACCGTACTTGGCTTCCTGCTCCAGGGCTCCCTTCTCCAACCCGTTCACCGCATGCGGGGCGG
CGGCGGGGAAGTTGTTGCGGCCCAGGCTGCTCCACTCCTCCACCTTGGGGCTGTGGTAGGGGGAGCTGTC
GCTCACTTGGTCGGTGATGGAGCGGATGCCCAGGATGTCGGTGACGGAGTGCGAGGAGGGCCAGGTGCGC
GGCATGGCCACCGAACCGGGGATGGCAGGCACCCCGGGTGGCGTGGGC
